Addgene plasmid #46489: pGEX SHD-SH2
Depositing lab: Bruce Mayer. Depositing organization: University of Connecticut Health Center. Publication: High-throughput phosphotyrosine profiling using SH2 domains. Machida K, Thompson CM, Dierck K, Jablonowski K, Karkkainen S, Liu B, Zhang H, Nash PD, Newman DK, Nollau P, Pawson T, Renkema GH, Saksela K, Schiller MR, Shin DG, Mayer BJ. Mol Cell. 2007 Jun 22;26(6):899-915. 10.1016/j.molcel.2007.05.031 PubMed 17588523.
Backbone
  Vector backbone: pGEX6P1
  Backbone manufacturer: GE Healthcare Biosciences
  Backbone size w/o insert (bp): 4900
  Vector type: Bacterial Expression
Growth in bacteria
  Bacterial resistance: Ampicillin, 100 μg/mL
  Growth temperature: 37°C
  Growth strain: DH5alpha
  Copy number: Low Copy
Gene/Insert
  Gene/Insert name: SHD (alt name: SHD)
  Species: H. sapiens (human)
  Insert size (bp): 375
  Mutation: contains amino acids 227-340
  Entrez Gene: SHD
  Promoter: Tac
  Tag / fusion protein: GST (N terminal on backbone); PreScission (N terminal on backbone)
  Cloning method: Restriction Enzyme; 5′ cloning site BamHI (not destroyed); 3′ cloning site EcoRI (not destroyed)
  Sequencing primers: 5′ pGEX-5; 3′ pGEX-3
Terms and licenses: Academic/Nonprofit Terms; Industry Terms: Not Available to Industry
Depositor comments: The molecular weight of the GST fusion protein is approximately 38.5 kDa
How to cite: pGEX SHD-SH2 was a gift from Bruce Mayer (Addgene plasmid # 46489 ; http://n2t.net/addgene:46489 ; RRID:Addgene_46489)
