[The description below was written by a language model from this plasmid's Addgene catalogue record and pLannotate feature annotations shown in this document.]
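Description:
pGEX SHD-SH2 is a bacterial expression plasmid built on the pGEX6P1 backbone for producing the SH2 domain of the human adapter protein SHD as a glutathione S-transferase fusion in E. coli. The full sequence record is about 5.3 kb. It replicates from a ColE1/pMB1-family origin and is selected with ampicillin through the β-lactamase (AmpR) gene and its own promoter. The catalogue lists it as low copy, although the annotation tool applies its generic high-copy label to the origin. Short fragments of rop, bom and a bacterial yciV sequence, together with a lac promoter/operator and lacZα segment, are backbone remnants and not functional parts of the payload.

The insert is a roughly 375 bp fragment encoding amino acids 227–340 of SHD, cloned between BamHI and EcoRI sites that both remain intact. It lies in frame downstream of the Schistosoma japonicum GST coding sequence. According to the catalogue, a PreScission protease recognition site sits between the two, so the GST moiety can be cleaved off after purification. Transcription is driven by the hybrid trp/lac tac promoter with an adjacent lac operator. The plasmid also carries lacI under the lacIq promoter, which supplies enough repressor to keep expression off until it is induced with IPTG. The depositor gives the fusion protein mass as approximately 38.5 kDa.

The GST tag allows affinity purification on glutathione resin. The associated publication concerns high-throughput phosphotyrosine profiling with SH2 domains, which indicates that the purified GST-SH2 protein is meant as a probe for detecting and comparing tyrosine-phosphorylated binding sites in protein samples.
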