Features (pLannotate 1.2.2; 17 found; start..end, strand, type, name):
      6..107     -  CDS            yciV (fragment): RNAAM_ECOLI - Also known as trpH From Escherichia coli (strain K12).
    183..211     +  promoter       tac promoter: strong E. coli promoter; hybrid between the trp and lac UV5 promoters
    219..235     +  protein_bind   lac operator: The lac repressor binds to the lac operator to inhibit transcription in E. coli. This inhibition can be relieved by adding lactose or isopropyl-β-D-thiogalactopyranoside (IPTG). lac repressor encoded by lacI
    258..911     +  CDS            GST26_SCHJA: Experimental evidence at protein level: Swiss-Prot protein existence level 1. GST isoenzymes appear to play a central role in the parasite detoxification system. Other functions are also suspected including a role in increasing the solubility of haematin in the parasite gut. From Schistosoma japonicum (Blood fluke).
    939..1304    +  CDS            SHD (fragment): SHD_HUMAN - Experimental evidence at protein level: Swiss-Prot protein existence level 1. May function as an adapter protein. From Homo sapiens (Human).
   1361..1400    +  CDS            rop (fragment): Rop protein, which maintains plasmids at low copy number; rop
   1502..1542    +  misc_feature   bom (fragment): basis of mobility region from pBR322
   1647..1751    +  promoter       AmpR promoter: bla
   1752..2612    +  CDS            AmpR: β-lactamase; bla; confers resistance to ampicillin, carbenicillin, and related antibiotics
   2783..3371    +  rep_origin     ori: high-copy-number ColE1/pMB1/pBR322/pUC origin of replication
   3557..3608    -  misc_feature   bom (fragment): basis of mobility region from pBR322
   3615..3692    +  promoter       lacIq promoter: lacI (mutant); In the lacIq allele, a single base change in the promoter boosts expression of the lacI gene about 10-fold.
   3693..4775    +  CDS            lacI: lac repressor; lacI; The lac repressor binds to the lac operator to inhibit transcription in E. coli. This inhibition can be relieved by adding lactose or isopropyl-β-D-thiogalactopyranoside (IPTG).
   4788..4809    +  protein_bind   CAP binding site: CAP binding activates transcription in the presence of cAMP. E. coli catabolite activator protein
   4824..4854    +  promoter       lac promoter: promoter for the E. coli lac operon
   4862..4878    +  protein_bind   lac operator: The lac repressor binds to the lac operator to inhibit transcription in E. coli. This inhibition can be relieved by adding lactose or isopropyl-β-D-thiogalactopyranoside (IPTG). lac repressor encoded by lacI
   4898..5071    +  CDS            lacZα: LacZα fragment of β-galactosidase; lacZ fragment
>Addgene plasmid #46489 | pGEX SHD-SH2 | depositor full sequence | sequence record 65698 | Full Sequence
ACGTTATCGACTGCACGGTGCACCAATGCTTCTGGCGTCAGGCAGCCATCGGAAGCTGTGGTATGGCTGT
GCAGGTCGTAAATCACTGCATAATTCGTGTCGCTCAAGGCGCACTCCCGTTCTGGATAATGTTTTTTGCG
CCGACATCATAACGGTTCTGGCAAATATTCTGAAATGAGCTGTTGACAATTAATCATCGGCTCGTATAAT
GTGTGGAATTGTGAGCGGATAACAATTTCACACAGGAAACAGTATTCATGTCCCCTATACTAGGTTATTG
GAAAATTAAGGGCCTTGTGCAACCCACTCGACTTCTTTTGGAATATCTTGAAGAAAAATATGAAGAGCAT
TTGTATGAGCGCGATGAAGGTGATAAATGGCGAAACAAAAAGTTTGAATTGGGTTTGGAGTTTCCCAATC
TTCCTTATTATATTGATGGTGATGTTAAATTAACACAGTCTATGGCCATCATACGTTATATAGCTGACAA
GCACAACATGTTGGGTGGTTGTCCAAAAGAGCGTGCAGAGATTTCAATGCTTGAAGGAGCGGTTTTGGAT
ATTAGATACGGTGTTTCGAGAATTGCATATAGTAAAGACTTTGAAACTCTCAAAGTTGATTTTCTTAGCA
AGCTACCTGAAATGCTGAAAATGTTCGAAGATCGTTTATGTCATAAAACATATTTAAATGGTGATCATGT
AACCCATCCTGACTTCATGTTGTATGACGCTCTTGATGTTGTTTTATACATGGACCCAATGTGCCTGGAT
GCGTTCCCAAAATTAGTTTGTTTTAAAAAACGTATTGAAGCTATCCCACAAATTGATAAGTACTTGAAAT
CCAGCAAGTATATAGCATGGCCTTTGCAGGGCTGGCAAGCCACGTTTGGTGGTGGCGACCATCCTCCAAA
ATCGGATCTGGAAGTTCTGTTCCAGGGGCCCCTGGGATCCGGGCGCGCCATGGAGCGTGTGGACCCAGCC
CTGCCCCTGGAGAAACAGCCGTGGTTTCATGGCCCCCTGAACAGGGCGGATGCAGAGAGCCTCCTGTCCC
TCTGCAAGGAAGGCAGCTACCTAGTGCGGCTCAGTGAGACCAACCCCCAGGACTGCTCCTTGTCTCTCAG
GAGCAGCCAGGGCTTCCTGCATCTGAAGTTCGCGCGGACCCGTGAGAACCAGGTGGTGCTGGGCCAACAC
AGCGGGCCCTTCCCCAGCGTGCCCGAGCTCGTCCTCCACTACAGTTCACGCCCACTGCCGGTGCAGGGTG
CCGAGCATCTGGCTCTGCTGTACCCCGTGGTCACGCAGACCCCCTTAATTAACGAATTCCCGGGTCGACT
CGAGCGGCCGCATCGTGACTGACTGACGATCTGCCTCGCGCGTTTCGGTGATGACGGTGAAAACCTCTGA
CACATGCAGCTCCCGGAGACGGTCACAGCTTGTCTGTAAGCGGATGCCGGGAGCAGACAAGCCCGTCAGG
GCGCGTCAGCGGGTGTTGGCGGGTGTCGGGGCGCAGCCATGACCCAGTCACGTAGCGATAGCGGAGTGTA
TAATTCTTGAAGACGAAAGGGCCTCGTGATACGCCTATTTTTATAGGTTAATGTCATGATAATAATGGTT
TCTTAGACGTCAGGTGGCACTTTTCGGGGAAATGTGCGCGGAACCCCTATTTGTTTATTTTTCTAAATAC
ATTCAAATATGTATCCGCTCATGAGACAATAACCCTGATAAATGCTTCAATAATATTGAAAAAGGAAGAG
TATGAGTATTCAACATTTCCGTGTCGCCCTTATTCCCTTTTTTGCGGCATTTTGCCTTCCTGTTTTTGCT
CACCCAGAAACGCTGGTGAAAGTAAAAGATGCTGAAGATCAGTTGGGTGCACGAGTGGGTTACATCGAAC
TGGATCTCAACAGCGGTAAGATCCTTGAGAGTTTTCGCCCCGAAGAACGTTTTCCAATGATGAGCACTTT
TAAAGTTCTGCTATGTGGCGCGGTATTATCCCGTGTTGACGCCGGGCAAGAGCAACTCGGTCGCCGCATA
CACTATTCTCAGAATGACTTGGTTGAGTACTCACCAGTCACAGAAAAGCATCTTACGGATGGCATGACAG
TAAGAGAATTATGCAGTGCTGCCATAACCATGAGTGATAACACTGCGGCCAACTTACTTCTGACAACGAT
CGGAGGACCGAAGGAGCTAACCGCTTTTTTGCACAACATGGGGGATCATGTAACTCGCCTTGATCGTTGG
GAACCGGAGCTGAATGAAGCCATACCAAACGACGAGCGTGACACCACGATGCCTGCAGCAATGGCAACAA
CGTTGCGCAAACTATTAACTGGCGAACTACTTACTCTAGCTTCCCGGCAACAATTAATAGACTGGATGGA
GGCGGATAAAGTTGCAGGACCACTTCTGCGCTCGGCCCTTCCGGCTGGCTGGTTTATTGCTGATAAATCT
GGAGCCGGTGAGCGTGGGTCTCGCGGTATCATTGCAGCACTGGGGCCAGATGGTAAGCCCTCCCGTATCG
TAGTTATCTACACGACGGGGAGTCAGGCAACTATGGATGAACGAAATAGACAGATCGCTGAGATAGGTGC
CTCACTGATTAAGCATTGGTAACTGTCAGACCAAGTTTACTCATATATACTTTAGATTGATTTAAAACTT
CATTTTTAATTTAAAAGGATCTAGGTGAAGATCCTTTTTGATAATCTCATGACCAAAATCCCTTAACGTG
AGTTTTCGTTCCACTGAGCGTCAGACCCCGTAGAAAAGATCAAAGGATCTTCTTGAGATCCTTTTTTTCT
GCGCGTAATCTGCTGCTTGCAAACAAAAAAACCACCGCTACCAGCGGTGGTTTGTTTGCCGGATCAAGAG
CTACCAACTCTTTTTCCGAAGGTAACTGGCTTCAGCAGAGCGCAGATACCAAATACTGTCCTTCTAGTGT
AGCCGTAGTTAGGCCACCACTTCAAGAACTCTGTAGCACCGCCTACATACCTCGCTCTGCTAATCCTGTT
ACCAGTGGCTGCTGCCAGTGGCGATAAGTCGTGTCTTACCGGGTTGGACTCAAGACGATAGTTACCGGAT
AAGGCGCAGCGGTCGGGCTGAACGGGGGGTTCGTGCACACAGCCCAGCTTGGAGCGAACGACCTACACCG
AACTGAGATACCTACAGCGTGAGCTATGAGAAAGCGCCACGCTTCCCGAAGGGAGAAAGGCGGACAGGTA
TCCGGTAAGCGGCAGGGTCGGAACAGGAGAGCGCACGAGGGAGCTTCCAGGGGGAAACGCCTGGTATCTT
TATAGTCCTGTCGGGTTTCGCCACCTCTGACTTGAGCGTCGATTTTTGTGATGCTCGTCAGGGGGGCGGA
GCCTATGGAAAAACGCCAGCAACGCGGCCTTTTTACGGTTCCTGGCCTTTTGCTGGCCTTTTGCTCACAT
GTTCTTTCCTGCGTTATCCCCTGATTCTGTGGATAACCGTATTACCGCCTTTGAGTGAGCTGATACCGCT
CGCCGCAGCCGAACGACCGAGCGCAGCGAGTCAGTGAGCGAGGAAGCGGAAGAGCGCCTGATGCGGTATT
TTCTCCTTACGCATCTGTGCGGTATTTCACACCGCATAAATTCCGACACCATCGAATGGTGCAAAACCTT
TCGCGGTATGGCATGATAGCGCCCGGAAGAGAGTCAATTCAGGGTGGTGAATGTGAAACCAGTAACGTTA
TACGATGTCGCAGAGTATGCCGGTGTCTCTTATCAGACCGTTTCCCGCGTGGTGAACCAGGCCAGCCACG
TTTCTGCGAAAACGCGGGAAAAAGTGGAAGCGGCGATGGCGGAGCTGAATTACATTCCCAACCGCGTGGC
ACAACAACTGGCGGGCAAACAGTCGTTGCTGATTGGCGTTGCCACCTCCAGTCTGGCCCTGCACGCGCCG
TCGCAAATTGTCGCGGCGATTAAATCTCGCGCCGATCAACTGGGTGCCAGCGTGGTGGTGTCGATGGTAG
AACGAAGCGGCGTCGAAGCCTGTAAAGCGGCGGTGCACAATCTTCTCGCGCAACGCGTCAGTGGGCTGAT
CATTAACTATCCGCTGGATGACCAGGATGCCATTGCTGTGGAAGCTGCCTGCACTAATGTTCCGGCGTTA
TTTCTTGATGTCTCTGACCAGACACCCATCAACAGTATTATTTTCTCCCATGAAGACGGTACGCGACTGG
GCGTGGAGCATCTGGTCGCATTGGGTCACCAGCAAATCGCGCTGTTAGCGGGCCCATTAAGTTCTGTCTC
GGCGCGTCTGCGTCTGGCTGGCTGGCATAAATATCTCACTCGCAATCAAATTCAGCCGATAGCGGAACGG
GAAGGCGACTGGAGTGCCATGTCCGGTTTTCAACAAACCATGCAAATGCTGAATGAGGGCATCGTTCCCA
CTGCGATGCTGGTTGCCAACGATCAGATGGCGCTGGGCGCAATGCGCGCCATTACCGAGTCCGGGCTGCG
CGTTGGTGCGGATATCTCGGTAGTGGGATACGACGATACCGAAGACAGCTCATGTTATATCCCGCCGTCA
ACCACCATCAAACAGGATTTTCGCCTGCTGGGGCAAACCAGCGTGGACCGCTTGCTGCAACTCTCTCAGG
GCCAGGCGGTGAAGGGCAATCAGCTGTTGCCCGTCTCACTGGTGAAAAGAAAAACCACCCTGGCGCCCAA
TACGCAAACCGCCTCTCCCCGCGCGTTGGCCGATTCATTAATGCAGCTGGCACGACAGGTTTCCCGACTG
GAAAGCGGGCAGTGAGCGCAACGCAATTAATGTGAGTTAGCTCACTCATTAGGCACCCCAGGCTTTACAC
TTTATGCTTCCGGCTCGTATGTTGTGTGGAATTGTGAGCGGATAACAATTTCACACAGGAAACAGCTATG
ACCATGATTACGGATTCACTGGCCGTCGTTTTACAACGTCGTGACTGGGAAAACCCTGGCGTTACCCAAC
TTAATCGCCTTGCAGCACATCCCCCTTTCGCCAGCTGGCGTAATAGCGAAGAGGCCCGCACCGATCGCCC
TTCCCAACAGTTGCGCAGCCTGAATGGCGAATGGCGCTTTGCCTGGTTTCCGGCACCAGAAGCGGTGCCG
GAAAGCTGGCTGGAGTGCGATCTTCCTGAGGCCGATACTGTCGTCGTCCCCTCAAACTGGCAGATGCACG
GTTACGATGCGCCCATCTACACCAACGTAACCTATCCCATTACGGTCAATCCGCCGTTTGTTCCCACGGA
GAATCCGACGGGTTGTTACTCGCTCACATTTAATGTTGATGAAAGCTGGCTACAGGAAGGCCAGACGCGA
ATTATTTTTGATGGCGTTGGAATT
