>Addgene plasmid #46489 | pGEX SHD-SH2 | depositor partial sequence | sequence record 65699 | Insert sequence
GGATCCGGGCGCGCCATGGAGCGTGTGGACCCAGCCCTGCCCCTGGAGAAACAGCCGTGGTTTCATGGCC
CCCTGAACAGGGCGGATGCAGAGAGCCTCCTGTCCCTCTGCAAGGAAGGCAGCTACCTAGTGCGGCTCAG
TGAGACCAACCCCCAGGACTGCTCCTTGTCTCTCAGGAGCAGCCAGGGCTTCCTGCATCTGAAGTTCGCG
CGGACCCGTGAGAACCAGGTGGTGCTGGGCCAACACAGCGGGCCCTTCCCCAGCGTGCCCGAGCTCGTCC
TCCACTACAGTTCACGCCCACTGCCGGTGCAGGGTGCCGAGCATCTGGCTCTGCTGTACCCCGTGGTCAC
GCAGACCCCCTTAATTAACGAATTC
