>Addgene plasmid #46489 | pGEX SHD-SH2 | addgene partial sequence | sequence record 66732 | pGEX5
CTGTTCCAGGGGCCCCTGGGATCCGGGCGCGCCATGGAGCGTGTGGACCCAGCCCTGCCCCTGGAGAAAC
AGCCGTGGTTTCATGGCCCCCTGAACAGGGCGGATGCAGAGAGCCTCCTGTCCCTCTGCAAGGAAGGCAG
CTACCTAGTGCGGCTCAGTGAGACCAACCCCCAGGACTGCTCCTTGTCTCTCAGGAGCAGCCAGGGCTTC
CTGCATCTGAAGTTCGCGCGGACCCGTGAGAACCAGGTGGTGCTGGGCCAACACAGCGGGCCCTTCCCCA
GCGTGCCCGAGCTCGTCCTCCACTACAGTTCACGCCCACTGCCGGTGCAGGGTGCCGAGCATCTGGCTCT
GCTGTACCCCGTGGTCACGCAGACCCCCTTAATTAACGAATTCCCGGGTCGACTCGAGCGGCCGCATCGT
GACTGACTGACGATCTGCCTCGCGCGTTTCGGTGATGACGGTGAAAACCTCTGACACATGCAGCTCCCGG
AGACGGTCACAGCTTGTCTGTAAGCGGATGCCGGGAGCAGACAAGCCCGTCAGGGCGCGTCAGCGGGTGT
TGGCGGGTGTCGGGGCGCAGCCATGACCCAGTCACGTAGCGATAGCGGAGTGTATAATTCTTGAAGACGA
AAGGGCCTCGTGATACGCCTATTTTTATAGGTTAATGTCATGATAATAATGGTTTCTTAGACGTCAGGTG
GCACTTTTCGGGGAAATGTGCGCGGAACCCCTATTTGTTTATTTTTCTAAATACATTCAAATATGTATCC
GCTCATGAGACAATAACCCTGA
